>Addgene plasmid #20505 | pWZL Neo Myr Flag ILK | addgene partial sequence | sequence record 26329 | 20505 with pWZL-Fwd
CTCCTTCTCTAGGCGCCGGCCGGATCCAGAATTCGCCACCATGGGGTCTTCAAAATCTAAACCAAAGGAC
CCCAGCCAGCGCCGGCGCAGGATCCGAGGTTACCTTGACTACAAAGACGATGACGACAAGCAATTGACAA
GTTTGTACAAAAAAGTTGGCATGGACGACATTTTCACTCAGTGCCGGGAGGGCAACGCAGTCGCCGTTCG
CCTGTGGCTGGACAACACGGAGAACGACCTCAACCAGGGGGACGATCATGGCTTCTCCCCCTTGCACTGG
GCCTGCCGAGAGGGCCGCTCTGCTGTGGTTGAGATGTTGATCATGCGGGGGGCACGGATCAATGTAATGA
ACCGTGGGGATGACACCCCCCTGCATCTGGCAGCCAGTCATGGACACCGTGATATTGTACAGAAGCTATT
GCAGTACAAGGCAGACATCAATGCAGTGAATGAACATGGGAATGTGCCCCTGCACTATGCCTGTTTTTGG
GGCCAAGATCAAGTGGCAGAGGACCTGGTGGCAAATGGGGCCCTTGTCAGCATCTGTAACAAGTATGGAG
AGATGCCTGTGGACAAAGCCAAGGCACCCCTGAGAGAGCTTCTCCGAGAGCGGGCAGAGAAGATGGGCCA
GAATCTCAACCGTATTCCATACAAGGACACATTCTGGAA
