[The description below was written by a language model from this plasmid's Addgene catalogue record.]
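Description:
pWZL Neo Myr Flag ILK is a retroviral mammalian expression plasmid built on the Gateway-compatible destination backbone pWZL-Neo-Myr-Flag-DEST. It carries the human integrin-linked kinase (ILK) open reading frame, which was first cloned into a Gateway entry vector and then transferred by an LR recombination reaction into the destination vector. This places the ORF in frame behind two backbone-encoded N-terminal elements, a myristoylation signal and a Flag epitope. The myristoylation sequence directs lipid modification of the fusion protein and so targets it to membranes, a strategy commonly used to promote constitutive activation of kinases. The Flag tag allows detection or immunoprecipitation of the expressed protein. The record does not name the promoter driving the insert, and no feature table is provided. In retroviral vectors of this general type, expression usually comes from the viral long terminal repeat, but this is not stated here.

In bacteria the plasmid is selected with ampicillin, and a recombination-deficient strain is recommended because the repeated viral sequences are prone to rearrangement. Its copy number is listed as unknown. In mammalian cells, a neomycin resistance marker allows G418 selection of stably transduced populations after the construct has been packaged into retroviral particles and delivered by infection.

The plasmid is one member of a library of myristoylated, Flag-tagged human kinases assembled for gain-of-function screening, which was used in a genomic study that identified a breast cancer oncogene. The depositors note that the identity of the gene has been verified, but that the clone has not been fully sequenced for minor mutations.
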