Addgene plasmid #20505: pWZL Neo Myr Flag ILK
Depositing lab: William Hahn & Jean Zhao. Depositing organization: Dana-Farber Cancer Institute. Publication: Integrative Genomic Approaches Identify IKBKE as a Breast Cancer Oncogene (Kinase Library Clones). Boehm JS, Zhao JJ, Yao J, Kim SY, Firestein R, Dunn IF, Sjostrom SK, Garraway LA, Weremowicz S, Richardson AL, Greulich H, Stewart CJ, Mulvey LA, Shen RR, Ambrogio L, Hirozane-Kishikawa T, Hill DE, Vidal M, Meyerson M, Grenier JK, Hinkle G, Root DE, Roberts TM, Lander ES, Polyak K, Hahn WC. Cell. 2007 Jun 15. 129(6):1065-1079. 10.1016/j.cell.2007.03.052 PubMed 17574021.
Backbone
  Vector backbone: pWZL-Neo-Myr-Flag-DEST
  Backbone manufacturer: William Hahn Lab (available at Addgene, #15300)
  Vector type: Mammalian Expression, Retroviral
  Selectable markers: Neomycin (select with G418)
Growth in bacteria
  Bacterial resistance: Ampicillin, 100 μg/mL
  Growth temperature: 37°C
  Growth strain: Stbl3
  Growth instructions: Stbl3 cells to prevent recombination.
  Copy number: Unknown
Gene/Insert
  Gene/Insert name: ILK (alt name: integrin-linked kinase)
  Species: H. sapiens (human)
  GenBank ID: NM_004517
  Entrez Gene: ILK (a.k.a. HEL-S-28, ILK-1, ILK-2, P59, p59ILK)
  Tag / fusion protein: Myr (N terminal on backbone); Flag (N terminal on backbone)
  Cloning method: Gateway Cloning
  Sequencing primers: 5′ pWZL-Fwd (GAA CCT CCT CGT TCG ACC); 3′ pWZL-Rev (TTC CGG GCC CTC ACA TTG)
Resource information
  A portion of this plasmid was derived from a plasmid made by: 4-D6
Terms and licenses: Academic/Nonprofit Terms; Industry Terms: Not Available to Industry
Depositor comments: ORFs were cloned into Gateway compatible pEntry vectors. An LR recombination reaction was performed to move the ORF to pWZL-Neo-Myr-Flag DEST such that the ORF would have 5' myristoylation and flag tags. This plasmid is part of a kinase library, and the gene has been verified, but has not been fully sequenced for minor mutations. Please see the following link for plasmids from this article that are not part of the kinase library http://www.addgene.org/pubmed/17574021
How to cite: pWZL Neo Myr Flag ILK was a gift from William Hahn & Jean Zhao (Addgene plasmid # 20505 ; http://n2t.net/addgene:20505 ; RRID:Addgene_20505)
